Addgene plasmid #196195: pSpCas9(BB)-2A-tomato-TSC2-sgRNA
Purpose: Editing human TSC2 locus
Depositing lab: Jürgen Knoblich. Depositing organization: Institut fuer Molekulare Biotechnologie (IMBA). Publication: Integrated transcriptome and proteome analysis reveals posttranscriptional regulation of ribosomal genes in human brain organoids. Sidhaye J, Trepte P, Sepke N, Novatchkova M, Schutzbier M, Durnberger G, Mechtler K, Knoblich JA. Elife. 2023 Mar 29;12:e85135. doi: 10.7554/eLife.85135. PubMed 36989136.
Backbone
  Vector backbone: PX458
  Vector type: CRISPR
Growth in bacteria
  Bacterial resistance: Ampicillin, 100 μg/mL
  Growth temperature: 37°C
  Growth strain: DH5alpha
  Copy number: High Copy
Gene/Insert
  Gene/Insert name: TSC2
  gRNA/shRNA sequence: unknown
  Species: H. sapiens (human)
  Entrez Gene: TSC2 (a.k.a. LAM, PPP1R160, TSC4)
  Cloning method: Restriction Enzyme; 5′ cloning site Unknown (unknown if destroyed); 3′ cloning site Unknown (unknown if destroyed)
Terms and licenses: Academic/Nonprofit Terms; Industry Terms: Not Available to Industry
Depositor comments: Cloning was performed using pSpCas9(BB)-2A-GFP plasmid (Addgene, 48138, RRID:Addgene_48138), modified to express eCas9 instead of WT-Cas9 and dTomato instead of GFP (Esk et al., 2020), using the Bbs1 cloning strategy of Ran et al. (Ran et al., 2013).24 plasmid (Addgene, 48138, RRID:Addgene_48138), modified to express eCas9 instead of WT-25 Cas9 and dTomato instead of GFP (Esk et al., 2020), using the Bbs1 cloning strategy of Ran26 et al. (Ran et al., 2013). Please visit https://www.biorxiv.org/content/10.1101/2022.10.07.511280v2 for bioRxiv preprint.
How to cite: pSpCas9(BB)-2A-tomato-TSC2-sgRNA was a gift from Jürgen Knoblich (Addgene plasmid # 196195 ; http://n2t.net/addgene:196195 ; RRID:Addgene_196195)
