[The description below was written by a language model from this plasmid's Addgene catalogue record and pLannotate feature annotations shown in this document.]
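Description:
pSpCas9(BB)-2A-tomato-TSC2-sgRNA is an all-in-one mammalian CRISPR/Cas9 expression plasmid of about 9.3 kb built on the PX458 backbone and intended for editing the human TSC2 locus. It is propagated in E. coli as a high-copy plasmid through a ColE1/pUC-type origin and selected with ampicillin via the β-lactamase gene. An f1 phage origin and a single AAV2 ITR are also annotated, along with short bom and rop fragments that look like backbone remnants.

The plasmid carries two expression units. A human U6 RNA polymerase III promoter drives a single guide RNA made of a TSC2-targeting spacer fused to the Streptococcus pyogenes gRNA scaffold. The spacer was inserted by the BbsI cloning strategy, but its sequence is listed as unknown in the record. A second, partial scaffold fragment is annotated immediately downstream of the first.

The second unit has a CMV enhancer and a hybrid chicken β-actin/minute virus of mice intron upstream of the S. pyogenes Cas9 coding sequence, which is annotated in two contiguous portions and followed by a nucleoplasmin nuclear localization signal. dTomato follows and the unit ends in a bGH polyadenylation signal. The plasmid name indicates a 2A peptide linking Cas9 and dTomato, which would let both proteins be made from one transcript, although the 2A element is not annotated separately.

According to the depositor comments, the parental GFP vector was modified to encode eCas9, an enhanced-specificity variant, in place of wild-type Cas9, and dTomato in place of GFP. Red fluorescence therefore marks transfected cells expressing the nuclease, which allows them to be identified or sorted. The associated publication concerns human brain organoids.
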