Features (pLannotate 1.2.2; 18 found; start..end, strand, type, name):
    912..1500    +  rep_origin     ori: high-copy-number ColE1/pMB1/pBR322/pUC origin of replication
   1562..1802    +  promoter       U6 promoter: RNA polymerase III promoter for human U6 snRNA
   1831..1906    +  misc_RNA       gRNA scaffold: guide RNA scaffold for the Streptococcus pyogenes CRISPR/Cas9 system
   1913..1956    +  misc_RNA       gRNA scaffold (fragment): guide RNA scaffold for the Streptococcus pyogenes CRISPR/Cas9 system
   2003..2288    +  enhancer       CMV enhancer: human cytomegalovirus immediate early enhancer; contains an 18-bp deletion relative to the standard CMV enhancer
   2567..2794    +  intron         hybrid intron: hybrid between chicken β-actin (CBA) and minute virus of mice (MMV) introns (Gray et al., 2011)
   2932..4533    +  CDS            Cas9(N): N-terminal portion of Streptococcus pyogenes Cas9 (Zetsche et al., 2015)
   4534..7032    +  CDS            Cas9(C): C-terminal portion of Streptococcus pyogenes Cas9 (Zetsche et al., 2015)
   7033..7080    +  CDS            nucleoplasmin NLS: bipartite nuclear localization signal from nucleoplasmin
   7159..7860    +  CDS            dTomato: dTomato is a basic (constitutively fluorescent) orange fluorescent protein published in 2004, derived from Discosoma sp.. It is reported to be a somewhat slowly-maturing dimer with low acid sensitivity.
   7900..8011    +  polyA_signal   bGH poly(A) signal: bovine growth hormone polyadenylation signal
   8116..8256    +  repeat_region  AAV2 ITR: inverted terminal repeat of adeno-associated virus serotype 2 inverted
   8261..8312    -  misc_feature   bom (fragment): basis of mobility region from pBR322
   8331..8786    +  rep_origin     f1 ori (sequence partly withheld): f1 bacteriophage origin of replication; arrow indicates direction of (+) strand synthesis
   8787..8836    -  misc_feature   bom (fragment): basis of mobility region from pBR322
   8938..8973    -  CDS            rop (fragment): Rop protein, which maintains plasmids at low copy number; rop
   9068..9172    +  promoter       AmpR promoter: bla
   9173..741     +  CDS            AmpR (across the origin): β-lactamase; bla; confers resistance to ampicillin, carbenicillin, and related antibiotics
>Addgene plasmid #196195 | pSpCas9(BB)-2A-tomato-TSC2-sgRNA | addgene full sequence | sequence record 385016 | Addgene NGS Result
CGAGTGGGTTACATCGAACTGGATCTCAACAGCGGTAAGATCCTTGAGAGTTTTCGCCCCGAAGAACGTT
TTCCAATGATGAGCACTTTTAAAGTTCTGCTATGTGGCGCGGTATTATCCCGTATTGACGCCGGGCAAGA
GCAACTCGGTCGCCGCATACACTATTCTCAGAATGACTTGGTTGAGTACTCACCAGTCACAGAAAAGCAT
CTTACGGATGGCATGACAGTAAGAGAATTATGCAGTGCTGCCATAACCATGAGTGATAACACTGCGGCCA
ACTTACTTCTGACAACGATCGGAGGACCGAAGGAGCTAACCGCTTTTTTGCACAACATGGGGGATCATGT
AACTCGCCTTGATCGTTGGGAACCGGAGCTGAATGAAGCCATACCAAACGACGAGCGTGACACCACGATG
CCTGTAGCAATGGCAACAACGTTGCGCAAACTATTAACTGGCGAACTACTTACTCTAGCTTCCCGGCAAC
AATTAATAGACTGGATGGAGGCGGATAAAGTTGCAGGACCACTTCTGCGCTCGGCCCTTCCGGCTGGCTG
GTTTATTGCTGATAAATCTGGAGCCGGTGAGCGTGGAAGCCGCGGTATCATTGCAGCACTGGGGCCAGAT
GGTAAGCCCTCCCGTATCGTAGTTATCTACACGACGGGGAGTCAGGCAACTATGGATGAACGAAATAGAC
AGATCGCTGAGATAGGTGCCTCACTGATTAAGCATTGGTAACTGTCAGACCAAGTTTACTCATATATACT
TTAGATTGATTTAAAACTTCATTTTTAATTTAAAAGGATCTAGGTGAAGATCCTTTTTGATAATCTCATG
ACCAAAATCCCTTAACGTGAGTTTTCGTTCCACTGAGCGTCAGACCCCGTAGAAAAGATCAAAGGATCTT
CTTGAGATCCTTTTTTTCTGCGCGTAATCTGCTGCTTGCAAACAAAAAAACCACCGCTACCAGCGGTGGT
TTGTTTGCCGGATCAAGAGCTACCAACTCTTTTTCCGAAGGTAACTGGCTTCAGCAGAGCGCAGATACCA
AATACTGTTCTTCTAGTGTAGCCGTAGTTAGGCCACCACTTCAAGAACTCTGTAGCACCGCCTACATACC
TCGCTCTGCTAATCCTGTTACCAGTGGCTGCTGCCAGTGGCGATAAGTCGTGTCTTACCGGGTTGGACTC
AAGACGATAGTTACCGGATAAGGCGCAGCGGTCGGGCTGAACGGGGGGTTCGTGCACACAGCCCAGCTTG
GAGCGAACGACCTACACCGAACTGAGATACCTACAGCGTGAGCTATGAGAAAGCGCCACGCTTCCCGAAG
GGAGAAAGGCGGACAGGTATCCGGTAAGCGGCAGGGTCGGAACAGGAGAGCGCACGAGGGAGCTTCCAGG
GGGAAACGCCTGGTATCTTTATAGTCCTGTCGGGTTTCGCCACCTCTGACTTGAGCGTCGATTTTTGTGA
TGCTCGTCAGGGGGGCGGAGCCTATGGAAAAACGCCAGCAACGCGGCCTTTTTACGGTTCCTGGCCTTTT
GCTGGCCTTTTGCTCACATGTGAGGGCCTATTTCCCATGATTCCTTCATATTTGCATATACGATACAAGG
CTGTTAGAGAGATAATTGGAATTAATTTGACTGTAAACACAAAGATATTAGTACAAAATACGTGACGTAG
AAAGTAATAATTTCTTGGGTAGTTTGCAGTTTTAAAATTATGTTTTAAAATGGACTATCATATGCTTACC
GTAACTTGAAAGTATTTCGATTTCTTGGCTTTATATATCTTGTGGAAAGGACGAAACACCGCTTTAGGGC
GAGCGTTTGGGTTTTAGAGCTAGAAATAGCAAGTTAAAATAAGGCTAGTCCGTTATCAACTTGAAAAAGT
GGCACCGAGTCGGTGCTTTTTTGTTTTAGAGCTAGAAATAGCAAGTTAAAATAAGGCTAGTCCGTTTTTA
GCGCGTGCGCCAATTCTGCAGACAAATGGCTCTAGAGGTACCCGTTACATAACTTACGGTAAATGGCCCG
CCTGGCTGACCGCCCAACGACCCCCGCCCATTGACGTCAATAGTAACGCCAATAGGGACTTTCCATTGAC
GTCAATGGGTGGAGTATTTACGGTAAACTGCCCACTTGGCAGTACATCAAGTGTATCATATGCCAAGTAC
GCCCCCTATTGACGTCAATGACGGTAAATGGCCCGCCTGGCATTGTGCCCAGTACATGACCTTATGGGAC
TTTCCTACTTGGCAGTACATCTACGTATTAGTCATCGCTATTACCATGGTCGAGGTGAGCCCCACGTTCT
GCTTCACTCTCCCCATCTCCCCCCCCTCCCCACCCCCAATTTTGTATTTATTTATTTTTTAATTATTTTG
TGCAGCGATGGGGGCGGGGGGGGGGGGGGGSGCGCGCCRGGSGGGGSGGGGSGGGGSGGGGGGSGGGGSG
GGGSGRGGSGGRGRGGKGCGGCGGCAGCCAATCAGAGCGGCGCGCTCCGAAAGTTTCCTTTTATGGCGAG
GCGGCGGCGGCGGCGGCCCTATAAAAAGCGAAGCGCGCGGCGGGCGGGAGTCGCTGCGCGCTGCCTTCGC
CCCGTGCCCCGCTCCGCCGCCGCCTCGCGCCGCCCGCCCCGGCTCTGACTGACCGCGTTACTCCCACAGG
TGAGCGGGCGGGACGGCCCTTCTCCTCCGGGCTGTAATTAGCTGAGCAAGAGGTAAGGGTTTAAGGGATG
GTTGGTTGGTGGGGTATTAATGTTTAATTACCTGGAGCACCTGCCTGAAATCACTTTTTTTCAGGTTGGA
CCGGTGCCACCATGGACTATAAGGACCACGACGGAGACTACAAGGATCATGATATTGATTACAAAGACGA
TGACGATAAGATGGCCCCAAAGAAGAAGCGGAAGGTCGGTATCCACGGAGTCCCAGCAGCCGACAAGAAG
TACAGCATCGGCCTGGACATCGGCACCAACTCTGTGGGCTGGGCCGTGATCACCGACGAGTACAAGGTGC
CCAGCAAGAAATTCAAGGTGCTGGGCAACACCGACCGGCACAGCATCAAGAAGAACCTGATCGGAGCCCT
GCTGTTCGACAGCGGCGAAACAGCCGAGGCCACCCGGCTGAAGAGAACCGCCAGAAGAAGATACACCAGA
CGGAAGAACCGGATCTGCTATCTGCAAGAGATCTTCAGCAACGAGATGGCCAAGGTGGACGACAGCTTCT
TCCACAGACTGGAAGAGTCCTTCCTGGTGGAAGAGGATAAGAAGCACGAGCGGCACCCCATCTTCGGCAA
CATCGTGGACGAGGTGGCCTACCACGAGAAGTACCCCACCATCTACCACCTGAGAAAGAAACTGGTGGAC
AGCACCGACAAGGCCGACCTGCGGCTGATCTATCTGGCCCTGGCCCACATGATCAAGTTCCGGGGCCACT
TCCTGATCGAGGGCGACCTGAACCCCGACAACAGCGACGTGGACAAGCTGTTCATCCAGCTGGTGCAGAC
CTACAACCAGCTGTTCGAGGAAAACCCCATCAACGCCAGCGGCGTGGACGCCAAGGCCATCCTGTCTGCC
AGACTGAGCAAGAGCAGACGGCTGGAAAATCTGATCGCCCAGCTGCCCGGCGAGAAGAAGAATGGCCTGT
TCGGAAACCTGATTGCCCTGAGCCTGGGCCTGACCCCCAACTTCAAGAGCAACTTCGACCTGGCCGAGGA
TGCCAAACTGCAGCTGAGCAAGGACACCTACGACGACGACCTGGACAACCTGCTGGCCCAGATCGGCGAC
CAGTACGCCGACCTGTTTCTGGCCGCCAAGAACCTGTCCGACGCCATCCTGCTGAGCGACATCCTGAGAG
TGAACACCGAGATCACCAAGGCCCCCCTGAGCGCCTCTATGATCAAGAGATACGACGAGCACCACCAGGA
CCTGACCCTGCTGAAAGCTCTCGTGCGGCAGCAGCTGCCTGAGAAGTACAAAGAGATTTTCTTCGACCAG
AGCAAGAACGGCTACGCCGGCTACATTGACGGCGGAGCCAGCCAGGAAGAGTTCTACAAGTTCATCAAGC
CCATCCTGGAAAAGATGGACGGCACCGAGGAACTGCTCGTGAAGCTGAACAGAGAGGACCTGCTGCGGAA
GCAGCGGACCTTCGACAACGGCAGCATCCCCCACCAGATCCACCTGGGAGAGCTGCACGCCATTCTGCGG
CGGCAGGAAGATTTTTACCCATTCCTGAAGGACAACCGGGAAAAGATCGAGAAGATCCTGACCTTCCGCA
TCCCCTACTACGTGGGCCCTCTGGCCAGGGGAAACAGCAGATTCGCCTGGATGACCAGAAAGAGCGAGGA
AACCATCACCCCCTGGAACTTCGAGGAAGTGGTGGACAAGGGCGCTTCCGCCCAGAGCTTCATCGAGCGG
ATGACCAACTTCGATAAGAACCTGCCCAACGAGAAGGTGCTGCCCAAGCACAGCCTGCTGTACGAGTACT
TCACCGTGTATAACGAGCTGACCAAAGTGAAATACGTGACCGAGGGAATGAGAAAGCCCGCCTTCCTGAG
CGGCGAGCAGAAAAAGGCCATCGTGGACCTGCTGTTCAAGACCAACCGGAAAGTGACCGTGAAGCAGCTG
AAAGAGGACTACTTCAAGAAAATCGAGTGCTTCGACTCCGTGGAAATCTCCGGCGTGGAAGATCGGTTCA
ACGCCTCCCTGGGCACATACCACGATCTGCTGAAAATTATCAAGGACAAGGACTTCCTGGACAATGAGGA
AAACGAGGACATTCTGGAAGATATCGTGCTGACCCTGACACTGTTTGAGGACAGAGAGATGATCGAGGAA
CGGCTGAAAACCTATGCCCACCTGTTCGACGACAAAGTGATGAAGCAGCTGAAGCGGCGGAGATACACCG
GCTGGGGCAGGCTGAGCCGGAAGCTGATCAACGGCATCCGGGACAAGCAGTCCGGCAAGACAATCCTGGA
TTTCCTGAAGTCCGACGGCTTCGCCAACAGAAACTTCATGCAGCTGATCCACGACGACAGCCTGACCTTT
AAAGAGGACATCCAGAAAGCCCAGGTGTCCGGCCAGGGCGATAGCCTGCACGAGCACATTGCCAATCTGG
CCGGCAGCCCCGCCATTAAGAAGGGCATCCTGCAGACAGTGAAGGTGGTGGACGAGCTCGTGAAAGTGAT
GGGCCGGCACAAGCCCGAGAACATCGTGATCGAAATGGCCAGAGAGAACCAGACCACCCAGAAGGGACAG
AAGAACAGCCGCGAGAGAATGAAGCGGATCGAAGAGGGCATCAAAGAGCTGGGCAGCCAGATCCTGAAAG
AACACCCCGTGGAAAACACCCAGCTGCAGAACGAGAAGCTGTACCTGTACTACCTGCAGAATGGGCGGGA
TATGTACGTGGACCAGGAACTGGACATCAACCGGCTGTCCGACTACGATGTGGACCATATCGTGCCTCAG
AGCTTTCTGGCGGACGACTCCATCGACAACAAGGTGCTGACCAGAAGCGACAAGAACCGGGGCAAGAGCG
ACAACGTGCCCTCCGAAGAGGTCGTGAAGAAGATGAAGAACTACTGGCGGCAGCTGCTGAACGCCAAGCT
GATTACCCAGAGAAAGTTCGACAATCTGACCAAGGCCGAGAGAGGCGGCCTGAGCGAACTGGATAAGGCC
GGCTTCATCAAGAGACAGCTGGTGGAAACCCGGCAGATCACAAAGCACGTGGCACAGATCCTGGACTCCC
GGATGAACACTAAGTACGACGAGAATGACAAGCTGATCCGGGAAGTGAAAGTGATCACCCTGAAGTCCAA
GCTGGTGTCCGATTTCCGGAAGGATTTCCAGTTTTACAAAGTGCGCGAGATCAACAACTACCACCACGCC
CACGACGCCTACCTGAACGCCGTCGTGGGAACCGCCCTGATCAAAAAGTACCCTGCGCTGGAAAGCGAGT
TCGTGTACGGCGACTACAAGGTGTACGACGTGCGGAAGATGATCGCCAAGAGCGAGCAGGAAATCGGCAA
GGCTACCGCCAAGTACTTCTTCTACAGCAACATCATGAACTTTTTCAAGACCGAGATTACCCTGGCCAAC
GGCGAGATCCGGAAGGCGCCTCTGATCGAGACAAACGGCGAAACCGGGGAGATCGTGTGGGATAAGGGCC
GGGATTTTGCCACCGTGCGGAAAGTGCTGAGCATGCCCCAAGTGAATATCGTGAAAAAGACCGAGGTGCA
GACAGGCGGCTTCAGCAAAGAGTCTATCCTGCCCAAGAGGAACAGCGATAAGCTGATCGCCAGAAAGAAG
GACTGGGACCCTAAGAAGTACGGCGGCTTCGACAGCCCCACCGTGGCCTATTCTGTGCTGGTGGTGGCCA
AAGTGGAAAAGGGCAAGTCCAAGAAACTGAAGAGTGTGAAAGAGCTGCTGGGGATCACCATCATGGAAAG
AAGCAGCTTCGAGAAGAATCCCATCGACTTTCTGGAAGCCAAGGGCTACAAAGAAGTGAAAAAGGACCTG
ATCATCAAGCTGCCTAAGTACTCCCTGTTCGAGCTGGAAAACGGCCGGAAGAGAATGCTGGCCTCTGCCG
GCGAACTGCAGAAGGGAAACGAACTGGCCCTGCCCTCCAAATATGTGAACTTCCTGTACCTGGCCAGCCA
CTATGAGAAGCTGAAGGGCTCCCCCGAGGATAATGAGCAGAAACAGCTGTTTGTGGAACAGCACAAGCAC
TACCTGGACGAGATCATCGAGCAGATCAGCGAGTTCTCCAAGAGAGTGATCCTGGCCGACGCTAATCTGG
ACAAAGTGCTGTCCGCCTACAACAAGCACCGGGATAAGCCCATCAGAGAGCAGGCCGAGAATATCATCCA
CCTGTTTACCCTGACCAATCTGGGAGCCCCTGCCGCCTTCAAGTACTTTGACACCACCATCGACCGGAAG
AGGTACACCAGCACCAAAGAGGTGCTGGACGCCACCCTGATCCACCAGAGCATCACCGGCCTGTACGAGA
CACGGATCGACCTGTCTCAGCTGGGAGGCGACAAAAGGCCGGCGGCCACGAAAAAGGCCGGCCAGGCAAA
AAAGAAAAAGGGATCCGGAAGCGGAGCTACTAACTTCAGCCTGCTGAAGCAGGCTGGAGACGTGGAGGAG
AACCCTGGACCTTACGTAATGGTGAGCAAGGGCGAGGAGGTCATCAAAGAGTTCATGCGCTTCAAGGTGC
GCATGGAGGGCTCCATGAACGGCCACGAGTTCGAGATCGAGGGCGAGGGCGAGGGCCGCCCCTACGAGGG
CACCCAGACCGCCAAGCTGAAGGTGACCAAGGGCGGCCCCCTGCCCTTCGCCTGGGACATCCTGTCCCCC
CAGTTCATGTACGGCTCCAAGGCGTACGTGAAGCACCCCGCCGACATCCCCGATTACAAGAAGCTGTCCT
TCCCCGAGGGCTTCAAGTGGGAGCGCGTGATGAACTTCGAGGACGGCGGTCTGGTGACCGTGACCCAGGA
CTCCTCCCTGCAGGACGGCACGCTGATCTACAAGGTGAAGATGCGCGGCACCAACTTCCCCCCCGACGGC
CCCGTAATGCAGAAGAAAACCATGGGCTGGGAGGCCTCCACCGAGCGCCTGTACCCCCGCGACGGCGTGC
TGAAGGGCGAGATCCACCAGGCCCTGAAGCTGAAGGACGGCGGCCACTACCTGGTGGAGTTCAAGACCAT
CTACATGGCCAAGAAGCCCGTGCAACTGCCCGGCTACTACTACGTGGACACCAAGCTGGACATCACCTCC
CACAACGAGGACTACACCATCGTGGAACAGTACGAGCGCTCCGAGGGCCGCCACCACCTGTTCCTGTACG
GCATGGACGAGCTGTACAAGTGATAAGAATTCTAACTAGAGCTCGCTGATCAGCCTCGACTGTGCCTTCT
AGTTGCCAGCCATCTGTTGTTTGCCCCTCCCCCGTGCCTTCCTTGACCCTGGAAGGTGCCACTCCCACTG
TCCTTTCCTAATAAAATGAGGAAATTGCATCGCATTGTCTGAGTAGGTGTCATTCTATTCTGGGGGGTGG
GGTGGGGCAGGACAGCAAGGGGGAGGATTGGGAAGAGAATAGCAGGCATGCTGGGGAGCGGCCGCAGGAA
CCCCTAGTGATGGAGTTGGCCACTCCCTCTCTGCGCGCTCGCTCGCTCACTGAGGCCGGGCGACCAAAGG
TCGCCCGACGCCCGGGCTTTGCCCGGGCGGCCTCAGTGAGCGAGCGAGCGCGCAGCTGCCTGCAGGGGCG
CCTGATGCGGTATTTTCTCCTTACGCATCTGTGCGGTATTTCACACCGCATA
[95 nt withheld, positions 8313-8407]
T
[46 nt withheld, positions 8409-8454]
C
[141 nt withheld, positions 8456-8596]
CCTTTGACGTTGGAGTCCACGTTCTTT
[37 nt withheld, positions 8624-8660]
ACTCTATCTCGGGCTATTCTTTTGATTTATAAGGGATTTTGCCGATTTCGGTCTATTGGTTAAAAAATGA
GCTGATTTAACAAAAATTTAACGCGAATTTTAACAAAATATTAACGTTTACAATTTTATGGTGCACTCTC
AGTACAATCTGCTCTGATGCCGCATAGTTAAGCCAGCCCCGACACCCGCCAACACCCGCTGACGCGCCCT
GACGGGCTTGTCTGCTCCCGGCATCCGCTTACAGACAAGCTGTGACCGTCTCCGGGAGCTGCATGTGTCA
GAGGTTTTCACCGTCATCACCGAAACGCGCGAGACGAAAGGGCCTCGTGATACGCCTATTTTTATAGGTT
AATGTCATGATAATAATGGTTTCTTAGACGTCAGGTGGCACTTTTCGGGGAAATGTGCGCGGAACCCCTA
TTTGTTTATTTTTCTAAATACATTCAAATATGTATCCGCTCATGAGACAATAACCCTGATAAATGCTTCA
ATAATATTGAAAAAGGAAGAGTATGAGTATTCAACATTTCCGTGTCGCCCTTATTCCCTTTTTTGCGGCA
TTTTGCCTTCCTGTTTTTGCTCACCCAGAAACGCTGGTGAAAGTAAAAGATGCTGAAGATCAGTTGGGTG
CA
